>Addgene plasmid #117577 | pEPOR2KN0002 | addgene full sequence | sequence record 228202 | Addgene NGS Result
GAACACTCTGTGCCGATGTATCACCTCTCGCAAGAATTCAAGCTTGGAGGTCAACATGGTGGAGCACGAC
ACTCTGGTCTACTCCAAAAATGTCAAAGATACAGTCTCAGAAGATCAAAGGGCTATTGAGACTTTTCAAC
AAAGGATAATTTCGGGAAACCTCCTCGGATTCCATTGCCCAGCTATCTGTCACTTCATCGAAAGGACAGT
AGAAAAGGAAGGTGGCTCCTACAAATGCCATCATTGCGATAAAGGAAAGGCTATCATTCAAGATCTCTCT
GCCGACAGTGGTCCCAAAGATGGACCCCCACCCACGAGGAGCATCGTGGAAAAAGAAGAGGTTCCAACCA
CGTCTACAAAGCAAGTGGATTGATGTGATAACATGGTGGAGCACGACACTCTGGTCTACTCCAAAAATGT
CAAAGATACAGTCTCAGAAGATCAAAGGGCTATTGAGACTTTTCAACAAAGGATAATTTCGGGAAACCTC
CTCGGATTCCATTGCCCAGCTATCTGTCACTTCATCGAAAGGACAGTAGAAAAGGAAGGTGGCTCCTACA
AATGCCATCATTGCGATAAAGGAAAGGCTATCATTCAAGATCTCTCTGCCGACAGTGGTCCCAAAGATGG
ACCCCCACCCACGAGGAGCATCGTGGAAAAAGAAGAGGTTCCAACCACGTCTACAAAGCAAGTGGATTGA
TGTGACATCTCCACTGACGTAAGGGATGACGCACAATCCCACTATCCTTCGCAAGACCCTTCCTCTATAT
AAGGAAGTTCATTTCATTTGGAGAGGACACGCTCGAGTATAAGAGCTCATTTTTACAACAATTACCAACA
ACAACAAACAACAAACAACATTACAATTACATTTACAATTATCGATACAATGGATAAGAAGTACTCTATC
GGACTCGATATCGGAACTAACTCTGTGGGATGGGCTGTGATCACCGATGAGTACAAGGTGCCATCTAAGA
AGTTCAAGGTTCTCGGAAACACCGATAGGCACTCTATCAAGAAAAACCTTATCGGTGCTCTCCTCTTCGA
TTCTGGTGAAACTGCTGAGGCTACCAGACTCAAGAGAACCGCTAGAAGAAGGTACACCAGAAGAAAGAAC
AGGATCTGCTACCTCCAAGAGATCTTCTCTAACGAGATGGCTAAAGTGGATGATTCATTCTTCCACAGGC
TCGAAGAGTCATTCCTCGTGGAAGAAGATAAGAAGCACGAGAGGCACCCTATCTTCGGAAACATCGTTGA
TGAGGTGGCATACCACGAGAAGTACCCTACTATCTACCACCTCAGAAAGAAGCTCGTTGATTCTACTGAT
AAGGCTGATCTCAGGCTCATCTACCTCGCTCTCGCTCACATGATCAAGTTCAGAGGACACTTCCTCATCG
AGGGTGATCTCAACCCTGATAACTCTGATGTGGATAAGTTGTTCATCCAGCTCGTGCAGACCTACAACCA
GCTTTTCGAAGAGAACCCTATCAACGCTTCAGGTGTGGATGCTAAGGCTATCCTCTCTGCTAGGCTCTCT
AAGTCAAGAAGGCTTGAGAACCTCATTGCTCAGCTCCCTGGTGAGAAGAAGAACGGACTTTTCGGAAACT
TGATCGCTCTCTCTCTCGGACTCACCCCTAACTTCAAGTCTAACTTCGATCTCGCTGAGGATGCAAAGCT
CCAGCTCTCAAAGGATACCTACGATGATGATCTCGATAACCTCCTCGCTCAGATCGGAGATCAGTACGCT
GATTTGTTCCTCGCTGCTAAGAACCTCTCTGATGCTATCCTCCTCAGTGATATCCTCAGAGTGAACACCG
AGATCACCAAGGCTCCACTCTCAGCTTCTATGATCAAGAGATACGATGAGCACCACCAGGATCTCACACT
TCTCAAGGCTCTTGTTAGACAGCAGCTCCCAGAGAAGTACAAAGAGATTTTCTTCGATCAGTCTAAGAAC
GGATACGCTGGTTACATCGATGGTGGTGCATCTCAAGAAGAGTTCTACAAGTTCATCAAGCCTATCCTCG
AGAAGATGGATGGAACCGAGGAACTCCTCGTGAAGCTCAATAGAGAGGATCTTCTCAGAAAGCAGAGGAC
CTTCGATAACGGATCTATCCCTCATCAGATCCACCTCGGAGAGTTGCACGCTATCCTTAGAAGGCAAGAG
GATTTCTACCCATTCCTCAAGGATAACAGGGAAAAGATTGAGAAGATTCTCACCTTCAGAATCCCTTACT
ACGTGGGACCTCTCGCTAGAGGAAACTCAAGATTCGCTTGGATGACCAGAAAGTCTGAGGAAACCATCAC
CCCTTGGAACTTCGAAGAGGTGGTGGATAAGGGTGCTAGTGCTCAGTCTTTCATCGAGAGGATGACCAAC
TTCGATAAGAACCTTCCAAACGAGAAGGTGCTCCCTAAGCACTCTTTGCTCTACGAGTACTTCACCGTGT
ACAACGAGTTGACCAAGGTTAAGTACGTGACCGAGGGAATGAGGAAGCCTGCTTTTTTGTCAGGTGAGCA
AAAGAAGGCTATCGTTGATCTCTTGTTCAAGACCAACAGAAAGGTGACCGTGAAGCAGCTCAAAGAGGAT
TACTTCAAGAAAATCGAGTGCTTCGATTCAGTTGAGATTTCTGGTGTTGAGGATAGGTTCAACGCATCTC
TCGGAACCTACCACGATCTCCTCAAGATCATTAAGGATAAGGATTTCTTGGATAACGAGGAAAACGAGGA
TATCTTGGAGGATATCGTTCTTACCCTCACCCTCTTTGAAGATAGAGAGATGATTGAAGAAAGGCTCAAG
ACCTACGCTCATCTCTTCGATGATAAGGTGATGAAGCAGTTGAAGAGAAGAAGATACACTGGTTGGGGAA
GGCTCTCAAGAAAGCTCATTAACGGAATCAGGGATAAGCAGTCTGGAAAGACAATCCTTGATTTCCTCAA
GTCTGATGGATTCGCTAACAGAAACTTCATGCAGCTCATCCACGATGATTCTCTCACCTTTAAAGAGGAT
ATCCAGAAGGCTCAGGTTTCAGGACAGGGTGATAGTCTCCATGAGCATATCGCTAACCTCGCTGGATCTC
CTGCAATCAAGAAGGGAATCCTCCAGACTGTGAAGGTTGTGGATGAGTTGGTGAAGGTGATGGGAAGGCA
TAAGCCTGAGAACATCGTGATCGAAATGGCTAGAGAGAACCAGACCACTCAGAAGGGACAGAAGAACTCT
AGGGAAAGGATGAAGAGGATCGAGGAAGGTATCAAAGAGCTTGGATCTCAGATCCTCAAAGAGCACCCTG
TTGAGAACACTCAGCTCCAGAATGAGAAGCTCTACCTCTACTACCTCCAGAACGGAAGGGATATGTATGT
GGATCAAGAGTTGGATATCAACAGGCTCTCTGATTACGATGTTGATCATATCGTGCCACAGTCATTCTTG
AAGGATGATTCTATCGATAACAAGGTGCTCACCAGGTCTGATAAGAACAGGGGTAAGAGTGATAACGTGC
CAAGTGAAGAGGTTGTGAAGAAAATGAAGAACTATTGGAGGCAGCTCCTCAACGCTAAGCTCATCACTCA
GAGAAAGTTCGATAACTTGACTAAGGCTGAGAGGGGAGGACTCTCTGAATTGGATAAGGCAGGATTCATC
AAGAGGCAGCTTGTGGAAACCAGGCAGATCACTAAGCACGTTGCACAGATCCTCGATTCTAGGATGAACA
CCAAGTACGATGAGAACGATAAGTTGATCAGGGAAGTGAAGGTTATCACCCTCAAGTCAAAGCTCGTGTC
TGATTTCAGAAAGGATTTCCAATTCTACAAGGTGAGGGAAATCAACAACTACCACCACGCTCACGATGCT
TACCTTAACGCTGTTGTTGGAACCGCTCTCATCAAGAAGTATCCTAAGCTCGAGTCAGAGTTCGTGTACG
GTGATTACAAGGTGTACGATGTGAGGAAGATGATCGCTAAGTCTGAGCAAGAGATCGGAAAGGCTACCGC
TAAGTATTTCTTCTACTCTAACATCATGAATTTCTTCAAGACCGAGATTACCCTCGCTAACGGTGAGATC
AGAAAGAGGCCACTCATCGAGACAAACGGTGAAACAGGTGAGATCGTGTGGGATAAGGGAAGGGATTTCG
CTACCGTTAGAAAGGTGCTCTCTATGCCACAGGTGAACATCGTTAAGAAAACCGAGGTGCAGACCGGTGG
ATTCTCTAAAGAGTCTATCCTCCCTAAGAGGAACTCTGATAAGCTCATTGCTAGGAAGAAGGATTGGGAC
CCTAAGAAATACGGTGGTTTCGATTCTCCTACCGTGGCTTACTCTGTTCTCGTTGTGGCTAAGGTTGAGA
AGGGAAAGAGTAAGAAGCTCAAGTCTGTTAAGGAACTTCTCGGAATCACTATCATGGAAAGGTCATCTTT
CGAGAAGAACCCAATCGATTTCCTCGAGGCTAAGGGATACAAAGAGGTTAAGAAGGATCTCATCATCAAG
CTCCCAAAGTACTCACTCTTCGAACTCGAGAACGGTAGAAAGAGGATGCTCGCTTCTGCTGGTGAGCTTC
AAAAGGGAAACGAGCTTGCTCTCCCATCTAAGTACGTTAACTTTCTTTACCTCGCTTCTCACTACGAGAA
GTTGAAGGGATCTCCAGAAGATAACGAGCAGAAGCAACTTTTCGTTGAGCAGCACAAGCACTACTTGGAT
GAGATCATCGAGCAGATCTCTGAGTTCTCTAAAAGGGTGATCCTCGCTGATGCAAACCTCGATAAGGTGT
TGTCTGCTTACAACAAGCACAGAGATAAGCCTATCAGGGAACAGGCAGAGAACATCATCCATCTCTTCAC
CCTTACCAACCTCGGTGCTCCTGCTGCTTTCAAGTACTTCGATACAACCATCGATAGGAAGAGATACACC
TCTACCAAAGAAGTGCTCGATGCTACCCTCATCCATCAGTCTATCACTGGACTCTACGAGACTAGGATCG
ATCTCTCACAGCTCGGTGGTGATTCAAGGGCTGATCCTAAGAAGAAGAGGAAGGTTGGTTCGATGGTGAG
CAAGGGCGAGGAGCTGTTCACCGGGGTGGTGCCCATCCTGGTCGAGCTGGACGGCGACGTAAACGGCCAC
AAGTTCAGCGTGTCCGGCGAGGGCGAGGGCGATGCCACCTACGGCAAGCTGACCCTGAAGTTCATCTGCA
CCACCGGCAAGCTGCCCGTGCCCTGGCCCACCCTCGTGACCACCTTCGGCTACGGCCTGCAGTGCTTCGC
CCGCTACCCCGACCACATGAAGCAGCACGACTTCTTCAAGTCCGCCATGCCCGAAGGCTACGTCCAGGAG
CGCACCATCTTCTTCAAGGACGACGGCAACTACAAGACCCGCGCCGAGGTGAAGTTCGAGGGCGACACCC
TGGTGAACCGCATCGAGCTGAAGGGCATCGACTTCAAGGAGGACGGCAACATCCTGGGGCACAAGCTGGA
GTACAACTACAACAGCCACAACGTCTATATCATGGCCGACAAGCAGAAGAACGGCATCAAGGTGAACTTC
AAGATCCGCCACAACATCGAGGACGGCAGCGTGCAGCTCGCCGACCACTACCAGCAGAACACCCCCATCG
GCGACGGCCCCGTGCTGCTGCCCGACAACCACTACCTGAGCTACCAGTCCGCCCTGAGCAAAGACCCCAA
CGAGAAGCGCGATCACATGGTCCTGCTGGAGTTCGTGACCGCCGCCGGGATCACTCTCGGCATGGACGAG
CTGTACAAGTGAGCTTGTCAAGCAGATCGTTCAAACATTTGGCAATAAAGTTTCTTAAGATTGAATCCTG
TTGCCGGTCTTGCGATGATTATCATATAATTTCTGTTGAATTACGTTAAGCATGTAATAATTAACATGTA
ATGCATGACGTTATTTATGAGATGGGTTTTTATGATTAGAGTCCCGCAATTATACATTTAATACGCGATA
GAAAACAAAATATAGCGCGCAAACTAGGATAAATTATCGCGCGCGGTGTCATCTATGTTACTAGATCGAC
GCTACTAGAATTCGAGCTCGGAGCATCTTCATTCTTAAGATATGAAGATAATCTTCAAAAGGCCCCTGGG
AATCTGAAAGAAGAGAAGCAGGCCCATTTATATGGGAAAGAACAATAGTATTTCTTATATAGGCCCATTT
AAGTTGAAAACAATCTTCAAAAGTCCCACATCGCTTAGATAAGAAAACGAAGCTGAGTTTATATACAGCT
AGAGTCGAAGTAGTGATTGCCGTTAATTTGAGAGTCCAGTTTTAGAGCTAGAAATAGCAAGTTAAAATAA
GGCTAGTCCGTTATCAACTTGAAAAAGTGGCACCGAGTCGGTGCTTTTTTTCTAGACCCAGCTTTCTTGT
ACAAAGTTGGCATTACGCTTTACGAGGATGCACATGTGACCGAGGGACACGAAGTGATCCGTTTAAACTA
TCAGTGTTTGACAGGATATATTGGCGGGTAAACCTAAGAGAAAAGAGCGTTTATTAGAATAATCGGATAT
TTAAAAGGGCGTGAAAAGGTTTATCCGTTCGTCCATTTGTATGTGCATGCCAACCACAGGGTTCCCCTCG
GGAGTCAGCCGTGCGGCTGCATGAAATCCTGGCCGGTTTGTCTGATGCCAAGCTGGCGGCCTGGCCGGCC
AGCTTGGCCGCTGAAGAAACCGAGCGCCGCCGTCTAAAAAGGTGATGTGTATTTGAGTAAAACAGCTTGC
GTCATGCGGTCGCTGCGTATATGATGCGATGAGTAAATAAACAAATACGCAAGGGGAACGCATGAAGGTT
ATCGCTGTACTTAACCAGAAAGGCGGGTCAGGCAAGACGACCATCGCAACCCATCTAGCCCGCGCCCTGC
AACTCGCCGGGGCCGATGTTCTGTTAGTCGATTCCGATCCCCAGGGCAGTGCCCGCGATTGGGCGGCCGT
GCGGGAAGATCAACCGCTAACCGTTGTCGGCATCGACCGCCCGACGATTGACCGCGACGTGAAGGCCATC
GGCCGGCGCGACTTCGTAGTGATCGACGGAGCGCCCCAGGCGGCGGACTTGGCTGTGTCCGCGATCAAGG
CAGCCGACTTCGTGCTGATTCCGGTGCAGCCAAGCCCTTACGACATATGGGCCACCGCCGACCTGGTGGA
GCTGGTTAAGCAGCGCATTGAGGTCACGGATGGAAGGCTACAAGCGGCCTTTGTCGTGTCGCGGGCGATC
AAAGGCACGCGCATCGGCGGTGAGGTTGCCGAGGCGCTGGCCGGGTACGAGCTGCCCATTCTTGAGTCCC
GTATCACGCAGCGCGTGAGCTACCCAGGCACTGCCGCCGCCGGCACAACCGTTCTTGAATCAGAACCCGA
GGGCGACGCTGCCCGCGAGGTCCAGGCGCTGGCCGCTGAAATTAAATCAAAACTCATTTGAGTTAATGAG
GTAAAGAGAAAATGAGCAAAAGCACAAACACGCTAAGTGCCGGCCGTCCGAGCGCACGCAGCAGCAAGGC
TGCAACGTTGGCCAGCCTGGCAGACACGCCAGCCATGAAGCGGGTCAACTTTCAGTTGCCGGCGGAGGAT
CACACCAAGCTGAAGATGTACGCGGTACGCCAAGGCAAGACCATTACCGAGCTGCTATCTGAATACATCG
CGCAGCTACCAGAGTAAATGAGCAAATGAATAAATGAGTAGATGAATTTTAGCGGCTAAAGGAGGCGGCA
TGGAAAATCAAGAACAACCAGGCACCGACGCCGTGGAATGCCCCATGTGTGGAGGAACGGGCGGTTGGCC
AGGCGTAAGCGGCTGGGTTGTCTGCCGGCCCTGCAATGGCACTGGAACCCCCAAGCCCGAGGAATCGGCG
TGAGCGGTCGCAAACCATCCGGCCCGGTACAAATCGGCGCGGCGCTGGGTGATGACCTGGTGGAGAAGTT
GAAGGCCGCGCAGGCCGCCCAGCGGCAACGCATCGAGGCAGAAGCACGCCCCGGTGAATCGTGGCAAGCG
GCCGCTGATCGAATCCGCAAAGAATCCCGGCAACCGCCGGCAGCCGGTGCGTCGTCGATTAGGAAGCCGC
CCAAGGGCGACGAGCAACCAGATTTTTTCGTTCCGATGCTCTATGACGTGGGCACCCGCGATAGTCGCAG
CATCATGGACGTGGCCGTTTTCCGTCTGTCGAAGCGTGACCGACGAGCTGGCGAGGTGATCCGCTACGAG
CTTCCAGACGGGCACGTAGAGGTTTCCGCAGGGCCGGCCGGCATGGCCAGTGTGTGGGATTACGACCTGG
TACTGATGGCGGTTTCCCATCTAACCGAATCCATGAACCGATACCGGGAAGGGAAGGGAGACAAGCCCGG
CCGCGTGTTCCGTCCACACGTTGCGGACGTACTCAAGTTCTGCCGGCGAGCCGATGGCGGAAAGCAGAAA
GACGACCTGGTAGAAACCTGCATTCGGTTAAACACCACGCACGTTGCCATGCAGCGTACGAAGAAGGCCA
AGAACGGCCGCCTGGTGACGGTATCCGAGGGTGAAGCCTTGATTAGCCGCTACAAGATCGTAAAGAGCGA
AACCGGGCGGCCGGAGTACATCGAGATCGAGCTAGCTGATTGGATGTACCGCGAGATTACAGAAGGCAAG
AACCCGGACGTGCTGACGGTTCACCCCGATTACTTTTTGATCGATCCCGGCATCGGCCGTTTTCTCTACC
GCCTGGCACGCCGCGCCGCAGGCAAGGCAGAAGCCAGATGGTTGTTCAAGACGATCTACGAACGCAGTGG
CAGCGCCGGAGAGTTCAAGAAGTTCTGTTTCACCGTGCGCAAGCTGATCGGGTCAAATGACCTGCCGGAG
TACGATTTGAAGGAGGAGGCGGGGCAGGCTGGCCCGATCCTAGTCATGCGCTACCGCAACCTGATCGAGG
GCGAAGCATCCGCCGGTTCCTAATGTACGGAGCAGATGCTAGGGCAAATTGCCCTAGCAGGGGAAAAAGG
TCGAAAAAGCTTCTTTCCTGTGGATAGCACGTACATTGGGAACCCAAAGCCGTACATTGGGAACCGGAAC
CCGTACATTGGGAACCCAAAGCCGTACATTGGGAACCGGTCACACATGTAAGTGACTGATATAAAAGAGA
AAAAAGGCGATTTTTCCGCCTAAAACTCTTTAAAACTTATTAAAACTCTTAAAACCCGCCTGGCCTGTGC
ATAACTGTCTGGCCAGCGCACAGCCGAACAGCTGCAAAAAGCGCCCACATCAAGGCTCCGAGTGCGCGGA
ACCCCTATTTGTTTATTTTTCTAAATACATTCAAATATGTATCCGCTCATGAGACAATAACCCTGATAAA
TGCTTCAATAATATTGAAAAAGGAAGAGTATGGCTAAAATGAGAATATCACCGGAATTGAAAAAACTGAT
CGAAAAATACCGCTGCGTAAAAGATACGGAAGGAATGTCTCCTGCTAAGGTATATAAGCTGGTGGGAGAA
AATGAAAACCTATATTTAAAAATGACGGACAGCCGGTATAAAGGGACCACCTATGATGTGGAACGGGAAA
AGGACATGATGCTATGGCTGGAAGGAAAGCTGCCTGTTCCAAAGGTCCTGCACTTTGAACGGCATGATGG
CTGGAGCAATCTGCTCATGAGTGAGGCCGATGGCGTCCTTTGCTCGGAAGAGTATGAAGATGAACAAAGC
CCTGAAAAGATTATCGAGCTGTATGCGGAGTGCATCAGGCTCTTTCACTCCATCGACATATCGGATTGTC
CCTATACGAATAGCTTAGACAGCCGCTTAGCCGAATTGGATTACTTACTGAATAACGATCTGGCCGATGT
GGATTGCGAAAACTGGGAAGAGGACACTCCATTTAAAGATCCGCGCGAGCTGTATGATTTTTTAAAGACG
GAAAAGCCCGAAGAGGAACTTGTCTTTTCCCACGGCGACCTGGGAGACAGCAACATCTTTGTGAAAGATG
GCAAAGTAAGTGGCTTTATTGATCTTGGGAGAAGCGGCAGGGCGGACAAGTGGTATGACATTGCCTTCTG
CGTCCGGTCGCTCAGGGAGGATATCGGGGAAGAACAGTATGTCGAGCTATTTTTTGACTTACTGGGGATC
AAGCCTGATTGGGAGAAAATAAAATATTATATTTTACTGGATGAATTGTTTTAGCTGTCAGACCAAGTTT
ACTCATATATACTTTAGATTGATTTAAAACTTCATTTTTAATTTAAAAGGATCTAGGTGAAGATCCTTTT
TGATAATCTCATGACCAAAATCCCTTAACGTGAGTTTTCGTTCCACTGAGCGTCAGACCCCGTAGAAAAG
ATCAAAGGATCTTCTTGAGATCCTTTTTTTCTGCGCGTAATCTGCTGCTTGCAAACAAAAAAACCACCGC
TACCAGCGGTGGTTTGTTTGCCGGATCAAGAGCTACCAACTCTTTTTCCGAAGGTAACTGGCTTCAGCAG
AGCGCAGATACCAAATACTGTTCTTCTAGTGTAGCCGTAGTTAGGCCACCACTTCAAGAACTCTGTAGCA
CCGCCTACATACCTCGCTCTGCTAATCCTGTTACCAGTGGCTGCTGCCAGTGGCGATAAGTCGTGTCTTA
CCGGGTTGGACTCAAGACGATAGTTACCGGATAAGGCGCAGCGGTCGGGCTGAACGGGGGGTTCGTGCAC
ACAGCCCAGCTTGGAGCGAACGACCTACACCGAACTGAGATACCTACAGCGTGAGCTATGAGAAAGCGCC
ACGCTTCCCGAAGGGAGAAAGGCGGACAGGTATCCGGTAAGCGGCAGGGTCGGAACAGGAGAGCGCACGA
GGGAGCTTCCAGGGGGAAACGCCTGGTATCTTTATAGTCCTGTCGGGTTTCGCCACCTCTGACTTGAGCG
TCGATTTTTGTGATGCTCGTCAGGGGGGCGGAGCCTATGGAAAAACGCCAGCAACGCGGCCTTTTTACGG
TTCCTGCTCGGATCTGTTGGACCGGACAGTAGTCATGGTTGATGGGCTGCCTGTATCGAGTGGTGATTTT
GTGCCGAGCTGCCGGTCGGGGAGCTGTTGGCTGGCTGGTGGCAGGATATATTGTGGTGTAAACAAATTGA
CGCTTAGACAACTTAATAACACATTGCGGACGTTTTTAATGTACTGGGGTT
Features (pLannotate 1.2.2; 15 found; start..end, strand, type, name):
    127..803     +  promoter       CaMV 35S promoter (enhanced): cauliflower mosaic virus 35S promoter with a duplicated enhancer region
    828..881     +  misc_feature   TMV Ω: translational enhancer from the tobacco mosaic virus 5'-leader sequence (Gallie et al., 1988)
    890..4993    +  CDS            cas9: CAS9_STRP1 - Also known as csn1 From Streptococcus pyogenes serotype M1.
   5033..5749    +  CDS            EYFP: EYFP is a basic (constitutively fluorescent) green/yellow fluorescent protein published in 1996, derived from Aequorea victoria. It is reported to be a very rapidly-maturing weak dimer with high acid sensitivity.
   5765..6017    +  terminator     NOS terminator: nopaline synthase terminator and poly(A) signal
   6269..6344    +  misc_RNA       gRNA scaffold: guide RNA scaffold for the Streptococcus pyogenes CRISPR/Cas9 system
   6356..6377    -  protein_bind   attB2 (fragment): mutant version of attB; recombination site for the Gateway® BP reaction BP Clonase™
   6449..6473    +  misc_feature   RB T-DNA repeat: right border repeat from nopaline C58 T-DNA
   6782..7411    +  CDS            pVS1 StaA: stability protein from the Pseudomonas plasmid pVS1 (Heeb et al., 2000)
   7840..8913    +  CDS            pVS1 RepA: replication protein from the Pseudomonas plasmid pVS1 (Heeb et al., 2000)
   8979..9173    +  rep_origin     pVS1 oriV: origin of replication for the Pseudomonas plasmid pVS1 (Heeb et al., 2000)
   9235..9339    +  promoter       AmpR promoter: bla
   9340..10134   +  CDS            KanR: aminoglycoside phosphotransferase; aphA-3; confers resistance to kanamycin
  10305..10893   +  rep_origin     ori: high-copy-number ColE1/pMB1/pBR322/pUC origin of replication
  11029..11053   +  misc_feature   LB T-DNA repeat: left border repeat from nopaline C58 T-DNA
