[The description below was written by a language model from this plasmid's Addgene catalogue record and pLannotate feature annotations shown in this document.]
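Description:
pEPOR2KN0002 is a Level 2 MoClo (Golden Gate) plant expression construct of about 11.1 kb, built in the binary acceptor backbone pICSL4723 by joining two Level 1 transcription units through BpiI sites that were destroyed during assembly. The backbone carries nopaline-type left and right T-DNA border repeats, which define the segment that can be transferred into plant cells by Agrobacterium. It also carries the pVS1 replication region (oriV, RepA and the StaA stability protein) for maintenance in Agrobacterium. A high-copy ColE1/pUC-type origin supports propagation in E. coli, and an aminoglycoside phosphotransferase gene driven by the bla promoter provides kanamycin selection in bacteria. No plant selectable marker appears in the feature table.

Between the borders, the first cassette uses an enhanced CaMV 35S promoter with a duplicated enhancer, followed by the TMV Ω translational leader. These drive the Streptococcus pyogenes Cas9 coding sequence, called SpCas-p in the record. An EYFP coding sequence lies immediately downstream of Cas9 and upstream of the NOS terminator. This layout suggests a C-terminal fluorescent fusion for monitoring nuclease expression, although the record does not describe the junction.

The second cassette is listed as AtU6-26:sgRNA. The Arabidopsis U6-26 Pol III promoter expresses a single guide RNA carrying the SpCas9 scaffold and targeting NbPDS, presumably the Nicotiana benthamiana phytoene desaturase gene. Only the scaffold was annotated automatically; the U6 promoter and spacer are known from the catalogue fields. The construct delivers both components for targeted mutagenesis in plants and belongs to a toolkit comparing the efficiency and specificity of different Cas nucleases.
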