Addgene plasmid #117577: pEPOR2KN0002
Purpose: Level2 MoClo construct, containing level1 plant expression cassettes for SpCas-p(pEPOR1CB0002) and sgRNA_NbPDS(pEPOR1CB0114)
Depositing lab: Nicola Patron. Depositing organization: Earlham Institute. Publication: Comparison of efficiency and specificity of CRISPR-associated (Cas) nucleases in plants: An expanded toolkit for precision genome engineering. Raitskin O, Schudoma C, West A, Patron NJ. PLoS One. 2019 Feb 27;14(2):e0211598. doi: 10.1371/journal.pone.0211598. eCollection 2019. PubMed 30811422.
Backbone
  Vector backbone: pICSL4723
  Vector type: Plant Expression
Growth in bacteria
  Bacterial resistance: Kanamycin, 50 μg/mL
  Growth temperature: 37°C
  Growth strain: DH5alpha
  Copy number: High Copy
Gene/Insert
  Gene/Insert name: [35S:SpCas-p(pEPOR1CB0002) ] +[AtU6-26:sgRNA]
  Species: Synthetic
  Cloning method: Restriction Enzyme; 5′ cloning site BpiI (destroyed during cloning); 3′ cloning site BpiI (destroyed during cloning)
Terms and licenses: Academic/Nonprofit Terms; Industry Terms: Not Available to Industry
Depositor comments: Please visit https://www.biorxiv.org/content/early/2018/09/20/422766 for BioRxiv preprint
How to cite: pEPOR2KN0002 was a gift from Nicola Patron (Addgene plasmid # 117577 ; http://n2t.net/addgene:117577 ; RRID:Addgene_117577)
